Addgene plasmid #222427: GFP-FKBP-LBR
Purpose: To express LBR with N-terminal GFP and a FKBP tag for rapamycin-induced heterodimerisation in mammalian cells
Depositing lab: Stephen Royle. Depositing organization: University of Warwick. Publication: Nondisruptive inducible labeling of ER-membrane contact sites using the Lamin B receptor. Downie L, Ferrandiz N, Courthold E, Jones M, Royle SJ. PLoS Biol. 2025 Jul 10;23(7):e3003249. doi: 10.1371/journal.pbio.3003249. eCollection 2025 Jul. PubMed 40638559.
Backbone
  Vector backbone: GFP-FKBP-Lca
  Vector type: Mammalian Expression
Growth in bacteria
  Bacterial resistance: Kanamycin, 50 μg/mL
  Growth temperature: 37°C
  Growth strain: DH5alpha
  Copy number: Unknown
Gene/Insert
  Gene/Insert name: LBR
  Species: H. sapiens (human)
  Entrez Gene: LBR (a.k.a. C14SR, DHCR14B, LMN2R, PHA, PHASK, TDRD18)
  Tag / fusion protein: GFP-FKBP (N terminal on insert)
  Cloning method: Restriction Enzyme; 5′ cloning site BglII (unknown if destroyed); 3′ cloning site Acc65I (unknown if destroyed)
Terms and licenses: Academic/Nonprofit Terms; Industry Terms: Not Available to Industry
Depositor comments: Please visit https://doi.org/10.1101/2024.05.31.596797 for bioRxiv preprint.
How to cite: GFP-FKBP-LBR was a gift from Stephen Royle (Addgene plasmid # 222427 ; http://n2t.net/addgene:222427 ; RRID:Addgene_222427)
