[The description below was written by a language model from this plasmid's Addgene catalogue record and pLannotate feature annotations shown in this document.]
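Description:
GFP-FKBP-LBR is a mammalian expression plasmid of about 6.9 kb, built by inserting human LBR (lamin B receptor) into the GFP-FKBP-Lca backbone between BglII and Acc65I sites. The feature layout resembles an EGFP-C-type vector. A ColE1/pUC-type origin supports propagation in E. coli, and an f1 origin is also present. A single NeoR/KanR (Tn5 aminoglycoside phosphotransferase) gene sits downstream of tandem bacterial (bla-type) and SV40 early promoters and ends in the HSV TK polyadenylation signal. This arrangement gives kanamycin resistance in bacteria and can in principle allow G418 selection in mammalian cells. The short annotated fragments of ble, bGH poly(A) and SV40 large T antigen appear to be backbone remnants rather than functional parts.

The payload is one open reading frame driven by the human CMV immediate-early enhancer and promoter and terminated by the SV40 poly(A) signal. It encodes EGFP, followed by human FKBP12 (FKBP1A), followed by full-length LBR, so the fluorescent protein and the dimerisation domain sit at the N terminus of LBR. LBR is an integral membrane protein known as an inner nuclear membrane component with sterol C14-reductase activity. FKBP binds rapamycin, and the resulting complex binds an FRB domain, so adding rapamycin links the tagged LBR to any co-expressed FRB-fused partner, while EGFP reports where the fusion is located. The stated purpose is rapamycin-induced heterodimerisation in mammalian cells, and the associated publication applies this to inducible labelling of ER–membrane contact sites. The FRB partner is not part of this plasmid and must be supplied separately.
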