Features (pLannotate 1.2.2; 16 found; start..end, strand, type, name):
     61..364     +  enhancer       CMV enhancer: human cytomegalovirus immediate early enhancer
    365..568     +  promoter       CMV promoter: human cytomegalovirus (CMV) immediate early promoter
    613..1329    +  CDS            EGFP: EGFP is a basic (constitutively fluorescent) green fluorescent protein published in 1996, derived from Aequorea victoria. It is reported to be a rapidly-maturing weak dimer with moderate acid sensitivity.
   1375..1698    +  CDS            FKBP1A: FKB1A_HUMAN - Also known as FKBP1, FKBP12. Experimental evidence at protein level: Swiss-Prot protein existence level 1. Keeps in an inactive conformation TGFBR1, the TGF-beta type I serine/threonine kinase receptor, preventing TGF-beta receptor activation in absence of ligand. Recruits SMAD7 to ACVR1B which prevents the association of SMAD2 and SMAD3 with the activin receptor complex, thereby blocking the activin signal. May modulate the RYR1 calcium channel activity. PPIases accelerate the folding of proteins. It catalyzes the cis-trans isomerization of proline imidic peptide bonds in oligop
   1723..3567    +  CDS            LBR: LBR_HUMAN - Experimental evidence at protein level: Swiss-Prot protein existence level 1. Catalyzes the reduction of the C14-unsaturated bond of lanosterol, as part of the metabolic pathway leading to cholesterol biosynthesis (PubMed:9630650, PubMed:12618959, PubMed:16784888, PubMed:21327084, PubMed:27336722). Plays a critical role in myeloid cell cholesterol biosynthesis which is essential to both myeloid cell growth and functional maturation (By similarity). Mediates the activation of NADPH oxidases, perhaps by maintaining critical levels of cholesterol required for membrane lipid raft forma
   3571..3596    +  misc_feature   MCS (fragment): multiple cloning site
   3608..3692    +  CDS            large T antigen (fragment): large T antigen from SV40 (simian virus 40)
   3715..3836    +  polyA_signal   SV40 poly(A) signal: SV40 polyadenylation signal
   3870..4298    -  rep_origin     f1 ori (sequence partly withheld): f1 bacteriophage origin of replication; arrow indicates direction of (+) strand synthesis
   4325..4429    +  promoter       AmpR promoter: bla
   4431..4788    +  promoter       SV40 promoter: SV40 enhancer and early promoter
   4823..5617    +  CDS            NeoR/KanR: aminoglycoside phosphotransferase from Tn5; aph(3')-II (or nptII); confers resistance to neomycin, kanamycin, and G418 (Geneticin®)
   5638..5790    +  CDS            ble (fragment): BLE_KLEPN - Experimental evidence at protein level: Swiss-Prot protein existence level 1. Binding protein with a strong affinity to the bleomycin family of antibiotics. Binds to CL990; an antimitotic-antibiotic compound. From Klebsiella pneumoniae.
   5849..5896    +  polyA_signal   HSV TK poly(A) signal: herpes simplex virus thymidine kinase polyadenylation signal (Cole and Stacy, 1985)
   5987..6003    -  polyA_signal   bGH poly(A) signal (fragment): bovine growth hormone polyadenylation signal
   6225..6813    +  rep_origin     ori: high-copy-number ColE1/pMB1/pBR322/pUC origin of replication
>Addgene plasmid #222427 | GFP-FKBP-LBR | addgene full sequence | sequence record 439259 | Addgene NGS Result
TAGTTATTAATAGTAATCAATTACGGGGTCATTAGTTCATAGCCCATATATGGAGTTCCGCGTTACATAA
CTTACGGTAAATGGCCCGCCTGGCTGACCGCCCAACGACCCCCGCCCATTGACGTCAATAATGACGTATG
TTCCCATAGTAACGCCAATAGGGACTTTCCATTGACGTCAATGGGTGGAGTATTTACGGTAAACTGCCCA
CTTGGCAGTACATCAAGTGTATCATATGCCAAGTACGCCCCCTATTGACGTCAATGACGGTAAATGGCCC
GCCTGGCATTATGCCCAGTACATGACCTTATGGGACTTTCCTACTTGGCAGTACATCTACGTATTAGTCA
TCGCTATTACCATGGTGATGCGGTTTTGGCAGTACATCAATGGGCGTGGATAGCGGTTTGACTCACGGGG
ATTTCCAAGTCTCCACCCCATTGACGTCAATGGGAGTTTGTTTTGGCACCAAAATCAACGGGACTTTCCA
AAATGTCGTAACAACTCCGCCCCATTGACGCAAATGGGCGGTAGGCGTGTACGGTGGGAGGTCTATATAA
GCAGAGCTGGTTTAGTGAACCGTCAGATCCGCTAGCGCTACCGGTCGCCACCATGGTGAGCAAGGGCGAG
GAGCTGTTCACCGGGGTGGTGCCCATCCTGGTCGAGCTGGACGGCGACGTAAACGGCCACAAGTTCAGCG
TGTCCGGCGAGGGCGAGGGCGATGCCACCTACGGCAAGCTGACCCTGAAGTTCATCTGCACCACCGGCAA
GCTGCCCGTGCCCTGGCCCACCCTCGTGACCACCCTGACCTACGGCGTGCAGTGCTTCAGCCGCTACCCC
GACCACATGAAGCAGCACGACTTCTTCAAGTCCGCCATGCCCGAAGGCTACGTCCAGGAGCGCACCATCT
TCTTCAAGGACGACGGCAACTACAAGACCCGCGCCGAGGTGAAGTTCGAGGGCGACACCCTGGTGAACCG
CATCGAGCTGAAGGGCATCGACTTCAAGGAGGACGGCAACATCCTGGGGCACAAGCTGGAGTACAACTAC
AACAGCCACAACGTCTATATCATGGCCGACAAGCAGAAGAACGGCATCAAGGTGAACTTCAAGATCCGCC
ACAACATCGAGGACGGCAGCGTGCAGCTCGCCGACCACTACCAGCAGAACACCCCCATCGGCGACGGCCC
CGTGCTGCTGCCCGACAACCACTACCTGAGCACCCAGTCCGCCCTGAGCAAAGACCCCAACGAGAAGCGC
GATCACATGGTCCTGCTGGAGTTCGTGACCGCCGCCGGGATCACTCTCGGCATGGACGAGCTGTACCGAA
TCGATGTGAATGGGGGCCCTGAACCCGCCAAGAACCTGTACACCATGGGAGTGCAGGTGGAAACCATCTC
CCCAGGAGACGGGCGCACCTTCCCCAAGCGCGGCCAGACCTGCGTGGTGCACTACACCGGGATGCTTGAA
GATGGAAAGAAATTTGATTCCTCCCGGGACAGAAACAAGCCCTTTAAGTTTATGCTAGGCAAGCAGGAGG
TGATCCGAGGCTGGGAAGAAGGGGTTGCCCAGATGAGTGTGGGTCAGAGAGCCAAACTGACTATATCTCC
AGATTATGCCTATGGTGCCACTGGGCACCCAGGCATCATCCCACCACATGCCACTCTCGTCTTCGATGTG
GAGCTTCTAAAACTGGAACGGTACAAGTCCGGACTCAGATCTATGCCAAGTAGGAAATTTGCCGATGGTG
AAGTGGTAAGAGGTCGATGGCCTGGGAGTTCACTTTATTATGAAGTAGAAATTCTGAGCCACGACAGCAC
CTCCCAGCTTTACACTGTGAAGTATAAAGATGGAACAGAGCTTGAATTGAAAGAGAATGATATTAAGCCT
TTAACTTCCTTTAGGCAAAGGAAAGGTGGCTCAACTTCCAGTTCCCCTTCCAGACGCCGAGGGAGTCGAT
CAAGGTCACGCTCCCGATCCCCTGGTCGACCACCTAAAAGTGCCCGCCGATCTGCTTCTGCTTCCCACCA
GGCCGACATTAAGGAAGCAAGGAGGGAAGTGGAAGTTAAATTGACTCCGCTGATTCTGAAGCCATTTGGA
AATAGCATCAGCAGATATAATGGGGAGCCTGAGCATATTGAGAGAAATGACGCACCTCATAAAAATACAC
AGGAAAAATTCAGTTTGTCACAAGAAAGCAGTTACATAGCAACACAGTATAGCCTTCGTCCAAGAAGAGA
AGAAGTCAAATTAAAAGAAATAGATTCTAAGGAAGAAAAATACGTTGCAAAAGAACTGGCAGTGAGAACC
TTTGAAGTGACCCCCATCCGGGCAAAGGACTTGGAGTTTGGAGGAGTACCTGGTGTGTTTCTCATCATGT
TTGGCCTGCCTGTGTTCCTCTTCCTGTTGCTGTTGATGTGTAAACAGAAAGATCCCAGTCTTCTGAATTT
CCCTCCTCCTTTGCCAGCTTTGTATGAGTTATGGGAAACCAGAGTATTTGGGGTCTACCTCCTGTGGTTT
TTGATTCAAGTCCTGTTCTACCTACTGCCAATTGGAAAGGTTGTAGAAGGAACGCCTCTTATTGATGGAA
GAAGACTCAAGTATAGATTAAATGGATTCTATGCTTTTATCCTGACATCTGCAGTCATCGGAACATCTCT
CTTCCAGGGCGTAGAGTTTCATTACGTGTACAGTCATTTTCTTCAGTTTGCACTTGCGGCCACTGTTTTT
TGTGTGGTCTTGAGTGTGTATCTCTACATGCGCTCTTTGAAAGCGCCCCGGAATGACCTGTCGCCTGCCA
GCTCTGGAAATGCTGTCTATGATTTCTTCATTGGCCGTGAATTAAACCCTCGAATTGGTACTTTTGATCT
CAAATACTTTTGTGAATTGCGCCCCGGATTGATTGGATGGGTGGTTATTAACTTGGTGATGCTTTTGGCT
GAAATGAAAATACAGGACCGCGCTGTTCCATCCTTGGCCATGATTTTAGTTAATAGTTTCCAGCTTCTCT
ATGTGGTGGATGCTCTCTGGAATGAGGAAGCGTTGTTGACGACCATGGACATCATCCACGATGGATTTGG
ATTCATGCTGGCTTTTGGAGACTTGGTGTGGGTTCCCTTTATTTACAGCTTCCAAGCCTTTTATTTAGTC
AGTCATCCAAATGAAGTGTCTTGGCCAATGGCTTCTCTAATTATTGTTCTGAAACTTTGTGGTTATGTAA
TCTTCCGAGGTGCAAATTCTCAGAAAAATGCATTCCGGAAAAATCCCAGTGATCCAAAGCTTGCACATTT
AAAAACCATTCATACTTCAACGGGAAAAAATCTTCTAGTTTCTGGATGGTGGGGCTTTGTTCGCCACCCC
AATTACTTGGGTGATCTCATCATGGCCTTGGCGTGGTCCCTCCCATGTGGTTTTAACCACATTCTGCCTT
ATTTCTACATAATTTATTTCACCATGTTGCTTGTCCACCGAGAAGCTCGTGACGAGTACCACTGTAAGAA
GAAATACGGCGTGGCTTGGGAAAAGTACTGTCAGCGTGTGCCCTACCGTATATTTCCATACATCTACTAA
GGTACCGCGGGCCCGGGATCCACCGGATCTAGATAACTGATCATAATCAGCCATACCACATTTGTAGAGG
TTTTACTTGCTTTAAAAAACCTCCCACACCTCCCCCTGAACCTGAAACATAAAATGAATGCAATTGTTGT
TGTTAACTTGTTTATTGCAGCTTATAATGGTTACAAATAAAGCAATAGCATCACAAATTTCACAAATAAA
GCATTTTTTTCACTGCATTCTAGTTGTGGTTTGTCCAAACTCATCAATGTATCTTAACGCGTAAATTGTA
AGCGTTAATATTTTGTTAAAATTCGCGTTAAATTTTTGTTAAATCAGCTCATTTTTTAACCAATAGGCCG
AAATCGGCAAAATCCCTTATAAATCAAAAGAATAGACCGAGATAGGGT
[37 nt withheld, positions 3969-4005]
AAAGAACGTGGACTCCAACGTCAAAGG
[49 nt withheld, positions 4033-4081]
T
[91 nt withheld, positions 4083-4173]
G
[124 nt withheld, positions 4175-4298]
CAGGTGGCACTTTTCGGGGAAATGTGCGCGGAACCCCTATTTGTTTATTTTTCTAAATACATTCAAATAT
GTATCCGCTCATGAGACAATAACCCTGATAAATGCTTCAATAATATTGAAAAAGGAAGAGTCCTGAGGCG
GAAAGAACCAGCTGTGGAATGTGTGTCAGTTAGGGTGTGGAAAGTCCCCAGGCTCCCCAGCAGGCAGAAG
TATGCAAAGCATGCATCTCAATTAGTCAGCAACCAGGTGTGGAAAGTCCCCAGGCTCCCCAGCAGGCAGA
AGTATGCAAAGCATGCATCTCAATTAGTCAGCAACCATAGTCCCGCCCCTAACTCCGCCCATCCCGCCCC
TAACTCCGCCCAGTTCCGCCCATTCTCCGCCCCATGGCTGACTAATTTTTTTTATTTATGCAGAGGCCGA
GGCCGCCTCGGCCTCTGAGCTATTCCAGAAGTAGTGAGGAGGCTTTTTTGGAGGCCTAGGCTTTTGCAAA
GATCGATCAAGAGACAGGATGAGGATCGTTTCGCATGATTGAACAAGATGGATTGCACGCAGGTTCTCCG
GCCGCTTGGGTGGAGAGGCTATTCGGCTATGACTGGGCACAACAGACAATCGGCTGCTCTGATGCCGCCG
TGTTCCGGCTGTCAGCGCAGGGGCGCCCGGTTCTTTTTGTCAAGACCGACCTGTCCGGTGCCCTGAATGA
ACTGCAAGACGAGGCAGCGCGGCTATCGTGGCTGGCCACGACGGGCGTTCCTTGCGCAGCTGTGCTCGAC
GTTGTCACTGAAGCGGGAAGGGACTGGCTGCTATTGGGCGAAGTGCCGGGGCAGGATCTCCTGTCATCTC
ACCTTGCTCCTGCCGAGAAAGTATCCATCATGGCTGATGCAATGCGGCGGCTGCATACGCTTGATCCGGC
TACCTGCCCATTCGACCACCAAGCGAAACATCGCATCGAGCGAGCACGTACTCGGATGGAAGCCGGTCTT
GTCGATCAGGATGATCTGGACGAAGAGCATCAGGGGCTCGCGCCAGCCGAACTGTTCGCCAGGCTCAAGG
CGAGCATGCCCGACGGCGAGGATCTCGTCGTGACCCATGGCGATGCCTGCTTGCCGAATATCATGGTGGA
AAATGGCCGCTTTTCTGGATTCATCGACTGTGGCCGGCTGGGTGTGGCGGACCGCTATCAGGACATAGCG
TTGGCTACCCGTGATATTGCTGAAGAGCTTGGCGGCGAATGGGCTGACCGCTTCCTCGTGCTTTACGGTA
TCGCCGCTCCCGATTCGCAGCGCATCGCCTTCTATCGCCTTCTTGACGAGTTCTTCTGAGCGGGACTCTG
GGGTTCGAAATGACCGACCAAGCGACGCCCAACCTGCCATCACGAGATTTCGATTCCACCGCCGCCTTCT
ATGAAAGGTTGGGCTTCGGAATCGTTTTCCGGGACGCCGGCTGGATGATCCTCCAGCGCGGGGATCTCAT
GCTGGAGTTCTTCGCCCACCCTAGGGGGAGGCTAACTGAAACACGGAAGGAGACAATACCGGAAGGAACC
CGCGCTATGACGGCAATAAAAAGACAGAATAAAACGCACGGTGTTGGGTCGTTTGTTCATAAACGCGGGG
TTCGGTCCCAGGGCTGGCACTCTGTCGATACCCCACCGAGACCCCATTGGGGCCAATACGCCCGCGTTTC
TTCCTTTTCCCCACCCCACCCCCCAAGTTCGGGTGAAGGCCCAGGGCTCGCAGCCAACGTCGGGGCGGCA
GGCCCTGCCATAGCCTCAGGTTACTCATATATACTTTAGATTGATTTAAAACTTCATTTTTAATTTAAAA
GGATCTAGGTGAAGATCCTTTTTGATAATCTCATGACCAAAATCCCTTAACGTGAGTTTTCGTTCCACTG
AGCGTCAGACCCCGTAGAAAAGATCAAAGGATCTTCTTGAGATCCTTTTTTTCTGCGCGTAATCTGCTGC
TTGCAAACAAAAAAACCACCGCTACCAGCGGTGGTTTGTTTGCCGGATCAAGAGCTACCAACTCTTTTTC
CGAAGGTAACTGGCTTCAGCAGAGCGCAGATACCAAATACTGTTCTTCTAGTGTAGCCGTAGTTAGGCCA
CCACTTCAAGAACTCTGTAGCACCGCCTACATACCTCGCTCTGCTAATCCTGTTACCAGTGGCTGCTGCC
AGTGGCGATAAGTCGTGTCTTACCGGGTTGGACTCAAGACGATAGTTACCGGATAAGGCGCAGCGGTCGG
GCTGAACGGGGGGTTCGTGCACACAGCCCAGCTTGGAGCGAACGACCTACACCGAACTGAGATACCTACA
GCGTGAGCTATGAGAAAGCGCCACGCTTCCCGAAGGGAGAAAGGCGGACAGGTATCCGGTAAGCGGCAGG
GTCGGAACAGGAGAGCGCACGAGGGAGCTTCCAGGGGGAAACGCCTGGTATCTTTATAGTCCTGTCGGGT
TTCGCCACCTCTGACTTGAGCGTCGATTTTTGTGATGCTCGTCAGGGGGGCGGAGCCTATGGAAAAACGC
CAGCAACGCGGCCTTTTTACGGTTCCTGGCCTTTTGCTGGCCTTTTGCTCACATGTTCTTTCCTGCGTTA
TCCCCTGATTCTGTGGATAACCGTATTACCGCCATGCAT
